Addgene plasmid #239534: pPSG804
Purpose: CRISPR plasmid with Cas9 and sgRNA targeting YDR514C locus in S. cerevisiae
Depositing lab: John Dueber. Depositing organization: University of California, Berkeley.
Backbone
  Vector backbone: TMP136
  Backbone manufacturer: Internal
  Vector type: CRISPR
  Selectable markers: HIS3
Growth in bacteria
  Bacterial resistance: Kanamycin, 50 μg/mL
  Growth temperature: 37°C
  Growth strain: DH5alpha
  Copy number: High Copy
Gene/Insert
  Gene/Insert name: sgRNA_YDR514C
  Species: Synthetic
  Cloning method: Golden Gate
Terms and licenses: Academic/Nonprofit Terms; Industry Terms: Not Available to Industry
Depositor comments: Additional insert: Cas9
How to cite: pPSG804 was a gift from John Dueber (Addgene plasmid # 239534 ; http://n2t.net/addgene:239534 ; RRID:Addgene_239534)
