[The description below was written by a language model from this plasmid's Addgene catalogue record and pLannotate feature annotations shown in this document.]
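Description:
pPSG804 is an all-in-one CRISPR/Cas9 shuttle plasmid for genome editing in Saccharomyces cerevisiae, assembled by Golden Gate cloning on an in-house backbone called TMP136. The sequenced record is about 9.1 kb. In E. coli it is maintained at high copy through a ColE1/pUC-type origin and selected with kanamycin via an aph(3')-Ia KanR gene. In yeast it carries a CEN6/ARS element, which gives stable, low-copy centromeric maintenance, and a HIS3 marker under its native promoter for selection by histidine prototrophy in his3 strains.

The payload has two parts. The first is a guide RNA cassette: an annotated tRNA lies upstream of the Streptococcus pyogenes gRNA scaffold, with an unannotated gap between them that presumably holds the spacer directed at the YDR514C locus. A tRNA placed ahead of a guide typically supplies RNA polymerase III promoter activity and is removed by endogenous processing to release the sgRNA, although the record does not describe this cassette in detail or annotate its terminator. The second part is the S. pyogenes Cas9 coding sequence, followed by two tandem SV40 nuclear localization signals at its C-terminus and a PGK1 terminator fragment. The promoter driving Cas9 is not annotated or stated; there is roughly 860 nt of unannotated sequence upstream of the coding region where it would be expected.

According to the record, the plasmid's purpose is to deliver Cas9 and an sgRNA that target YDR514C in yeast. The record does not state whether it is intended for integration of donor DNA, deletion or another edit at that site.
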