Features (pLannotate 1.2.2; 11 found; start..end, strand, type, name):
    100..190     +  ncRNA          tRNA: Accession: RF00005 - tRNA
    284..359     +  misc_RNA       gRNA scaffold: guide RNA scaffold for the Streptococcus pyogenes CRISPR/Cas9 system
    536..723     +  promoter       HIS3 promoter: S. cerevisiae HIS3
    724..1383    +  CDS            HIS3: HIS7_YEAST - Experimental evidence at protein level: Swiss-Prot protein existence level 1. From Saccharomyces cerevisiae (strain ATCC 204508 / S288c) (Baker's yeast).
   1601..2104    +  misc_feature   CEN/ARS: S. cerevisiae CEN6 centromere fused to an autonomously replicating sequence
   2148..2963    -  CDS            KanR: aminoglycoside phosphotransferase; aph(3')-Ia; confers resistance to kanamycin in bacteria or G418 (Geneticin®) in eukaryotes
   3188..3776    +  rep_origin     ori: high-copy-number ColE1/pMB1/pBR322/pUC origin of replication
   4638..8741    +  CDS            cas9: CAS9_STRP1 - Also known as csn1 From Streptococcus pyogenes serotype M1.
   8754..8774    +  CDS            SV40 NLS: nuclear localization signal of SV40 (simian virus 40) large T antigen
   8778..8798    +  CDS            SV40 NLS: nuclear localization signal of SV40 (simian virus 40) large T antigen
   8817..9041    +  terminator     PGK1 terminator (fragment): S. cerevisae PGK1; transcription terminator for 3-phosphoglycerate kinase gene
>Addgene plasmid #239534 | pPSG804 | addgene full sequence | sequence record 479034 | Addgene NGS Result
ATGTGCTTCAGTATTACATTTTTTGCCTTCAACGCCTTGATTGTTCTATTTTTGCTAATAATAAATCTAT
TTCATCGGACTAAAAGTCCATTAGTTGTAAGCGGATTTAGCTCAGTTGGGAGAGCGCCAGACTGAAGAAA
AACTTCGGTCAAGTCATCTGGAGGTCCTGTGTTCGATCCACAGAATTCGCAGATGGCCGGCATGGTCCCA
GCCTCCTCGCTGGCGCCGGCTGGGCAACACCTTCGGGTGGCGAATGGGACTTTAGAATGGTTTAAGCGTG
AGGGTTTTAGAGCTAGAAATAGCAAGTTAAAATAAGGCTAGTCCGTTATCAACTTGAAAAAGTGGCACCG
AGTCGGTGCTTTTTTTATTTTTTGTCACTATTGTTATGTAAAATGCCACCTCTGACAGTATGGAACGCAA
ACTTCTGTCTAGTGGATAGCTGAGCAGTTACAGAGATGTTACGAACCACTAGTGCACTGCAGTACAAACA
CAGTCCTTTCCCGCAATTTTCTTTTTCTATTACTCTTGGCCTCCTCTAGTACACTCTATATTTTTTTATG
CCTCGGTAATGATTTTCATTTTTTTTTTTCCACCTAGCGGATGACTCTTTTTTTTTCTTAGCGATTGGCA
TTATCACATAATGAATTATACATTATATAAAGTAATGTGATTTCTTCGAAGAATATACTAAAAAATGAGC
AGGCAAGATAAACGAAGGCAAAGATGACAGAGCAGAAAGCCCTAGTAAAGCGTATTACAAATGAAACCAA
GATTCAGATTGCGATCTCTTTAAAGGGTGGTCCCCTAGCGATAGAGCACTCGATCTTCCCAGAAAAAGAG
GCAGAAGCAGTAGCAGAACAGGCCACACAATCGCAAGTGATTAACGTCCACACAGGTATAGGGTTTCTGG
ACCATATGATACATGCTCTGGCCAAGCATTCCGGCTGGTCGCTAATCGTTGAGTGCATTGGTGACTTACA
CATAGACGACCATCACACCACTGAAGACTGCGGGATTGCTCTCGGTCAAGCTTTTAAAGAGGCCCTAGGG
GCCGTGCGTGGAGTAAAAAGGTTTGGATCAGGATTTGCGCCTTTGGATGAGGCACTTTCCAGAGCGGTGG
TTGATCTTTCGAACAGGCCGTACGCAGTTGTCGAACTTGGTTTGCAAAGGGAGAAAGTAGGTGATCTCTC
TTGCGAGATGATCCCGCATTTTCTTGAAAGCTTTGCAGAGGCTAGCAGAATTACCCTCCACGTTGATTGT
CTGCGAGGCAAGAATGATCATCACCGTAGTGAGAGTGCGTTCAAGGCTCTTGCGGTTGCCATAAGAGAAG
CCACCTCGCCCAATGGTACCAACGATGTTCCCTCCACCAAAGGTGTTCTTATGTAGTGACACCGATTATT
TAAAGCTGCTGCATACGATATATATACATGTGTATATATGTATACCTATGAATGTCAGTAAGTATGTATA
CGAACAGTATGATACTGAAGATGACAAGGTAATGCATCATTCTATACGTGTCATTCTGAACGAGGCGCGC
TTTCCTTTTTTCTTTTTGCTTTTTCTTTTTTTTTCTCTTGAACTCGACGGATCATAGAGTATCACGTGCT
ATAAAAATAATTATAATTTAAATTTTTTAATATAAATATATAAATTAAAAATAGAAAGTAAAAAAAGAAA
TTAAAGAAAAAATAGTTTTTGTTTTCCGAAGATGTAAAAGACTCTAGGGGGATCGCCAACAAATACTACC
TTTTATCTTGCTCTTCCTGCTCTCAGGTATTAATGCCGAATTGTTTCATCTTGTCTGTGTAGAAAACCAC
ACACGAAAATCCTGTGATTTTACATTTTACTTATCGTTAATCGAATGTATATCTATTTAATCTGCTTTTC
TTGTCTAATAAATATATATGTAAAGTACGCTTTTTGTTGAAATTTTTTAAACCTTTGTTTATTTTTTTTT
CTTCATTCCGTAACTCTTCTACCTTCTTTATTTACTTTCTAAAATCCAAATACAAAACATAAAAATAAAT
AAACACAGAGTAAATTCCCAAATTATTCCATCATTAAAAGATACGAGGCGCGTGTAAGTTACAGGCAAGC
GATCCGTCCCGAGCGGCCGCGTGTTACAACCAATTAACCAATTCTGATTAGAAAAACTCATCGAGCATCA
AATGAAACTGCAATTTATTCATATCAGGATTATCAATACCATATTTTTGAAAAAGCCGTTTCTGTAATGA
AGGAGAAAACTCACCGAGGCAGTTCCATAGGATGGCAAGATCCTGGTATCGGTCTGCGATTCCGACTCGT
CCAACATCAATACAACCTATTAATTTCCCCTCGTCAAAAATAAGGTTATCAAGTGAGAAATCACCATGAG
TGACGACTGAATCCGGTGAGAATGGCAAAAGCTTATGCATTTCTTTCCAGACTTGTTCAACAGGCCAGCC
ATTACGCTCGTCATCAAAATCACTCGCATCAACCAAACCGTTATTCATTCGTGATTGCGCCTGAGCGAGG
CGAAATACGCGATCGCTGTTAAAAGGACAATTACAAACAGGAATCGAATGCAACCGGCGCAGGAACACTG
CCAGCGCATCAACAATATTTTCACCTGAATCAGGATATTCTTCTAATACCTGGAATGCTGTTTTCCCGGG
GATCGCAGTGGTGAGTAACCATGCATCATCAGGAGTACGGATAAAATGCTTGATGGTCGGAAGAGGCATA
AATTCCGTCAGCCAGTTTAGTCTGACCATCTCATCTGTAACATCATTGGCAACGCTACCTTTGCCATGTT
TCAGAAACAACTCTGGCGCATCGGGCTTCCCATACAATCGATAGATTGTCGCACCTGATTGCCCGACATT
ATCGCGAGCCCATTTATACCCATATAAATCAGCATCCATGTTGGAATTTAATCGCGGCCTGGAGCAAGAC
GTTTCCCGTTGAATATGGCTCATAACACCCCTTGTATTACTGTTTATGTAAGCAGACAGTTTTATTGTTC
ATGATGATATATTTTTATCTTGTGCAATGTAACATCAGAGATTTTGAGACACAACGTGGCTTTGTTGAAT
AAATCGAACTTTTGCTGAGTTGAAGGATCAGTCATGACCAAAATCCCTTAACGTGAGTTTTCGTTCCACT
GAGCGTCAGACCCCGTAGAAAAGATCAAAGGATCTTCTTGAGATCCTTTTTTTCTGCGCGTAATCTGCTG
CTTGCAAACAAAAAAACCACCGCTACCAGCGGTGGTTTGTTTGCCGGATCAAGAGCTACCAACTCTTTTT
CCGAAGGTAACTGGCTTCAGCAGAGCGCAGATACCAAATACTGTTCTTCTAGTGTAGCCGTAGTTAGGCC
ACCACTTCAAGAACTCTGTAGCACCGCCTACATACCTCGCTCTGCTAATCCTGTTACCAGTGGCTGCTGC
CAGTGGCGATAAGTCGTGTCTTACCGGGTTGGACTCAAGACGATAGTTACCGGATAAGGCGCAGCGGTCG
GGCTGAACGGGGGGTTCGTGCACACAGCCCAGCTTGGAGCGAACGACCTACACCGAACTGAGATACCTAC
AGCGTGAGCTATGAGAAAGCGCCACGCTTCCCGAAGGGAGAAAGGCGGACAGGTATCCGGTAAGCGGCAG
GGTCGGAACAGGAGAGCGCACGAGGGAGCTTCCAGGGGGAAACGCCTGGTATCTTTATAGTCCTGTCGGG
TTTCGCCACCTCTGACTTGAGCGTCGATTTTTGTGATGCTCGTCAGGGGGGCGGAGCCTATGGAAAAACG
CCAGCAACGCGGCCTTTTTACGGTTCCTGGCCTTTTGCTGGCCTTTTGCTCACATGTTCTTTCCTGCGTT
ATCCCCTGATTCTGTGGATAACCGTGCGGCCGCCCCTGAATTCGCATCTAGACTGAACTGGCCGATAATT
GCAGACGAACGGTGAGTAAGGAAAGAGTGAGGAACTATCGCATACCTGCATTTAAAGATGCCGATTTGGG
CGCGAATCCTTTATTTTGGCTTCACCCTCATACTATTATCAGGGCCAGAAAAAGGAAGTGTTTCCCTCCT
TCTTGAATTGATGTTACCCTCATAAAGCACGTGGCCTCTTATCGAGAAAGAAATTACCGTCGCTCGTGAT
TTGTTTGCAAAAAGAACAAAACTGAAAAAACCCAGACACGCTCGACTTCCTGTCATCCTATTGATTGCAG
CTTCCAATTTCGTCACACAACAAGGTCCTAGCGACGGCTCACAGGTTTTGTAACAAGCAATCGAAGGTTC
TGGAATGGCGGGAAAGGGTTTAGTACCACATGCTATGATGCCCACTGTGATCTCCAGAGCAAAGTTCGTT
CGATCGTACTGTTACTCTCTCTCTTTCAAACAGAATTGTCCGAATCGTGTGACAACAACAGCCTGTTCTC
ACACACTCTTTTCTTCTAACCAAGGGGGTGGTTTAGTTTAGTAGAACCTCGTGAAACTTACATTTACATA
TATATAAACTTGCATAAATTGGTCAATGCAAGAAATACATATTTGGTCTTTTCTAATTCGTAGTTTTTCA
AGTTCTTAGATGCTTTCTTTTTCTCTTTTTTACAGATCATCAAGGAAGTAATTATCTACTTTTTACAACA
AATATAAAACAAGATCTATGGACAAGAAGTATTCTATCGGACTGGATATCGGGACTAATAGCGTCGGGTG
GGCCGTGATCACTGACGAGTACAAGGTGCCCTCTAAGAAGTTCAAGGTGCTCGGGAACACCGACCGGCAT
TCCATCAAGAAAAATCTGATCGGAGCTCTCCTCTTTGATTCAGGGGAAACCGCTGAAGCAACCCGCCTCA
AGCGGACTGCTAGACGGCGGTACACCAGGAGGAAGAACCGGATTTGTTACCTTCAAGAGATATTCTCCAA
CGAAATGGCAAAGGTCGACGACAGCTTCTTCCATAGGCTGGAAGAATCATTCCTCGTGGAAGAGGATAAG
AAGCATGAACGGCATCCCATCTTCGGTAATATCGTCGACGAGGTGGCCTATCACGAGAAATACCCAACCA
TCTACCATCTTCGCAAAAAGCTGGTGGACTCAACCGACAAGGCAGACCTCCGGCTTATCTACCTGGCCCT
GGCCCACATGATCAAGTTCAGAGGCCACTTCCTGATCGAGGGCGACCTCAATCCTGACAATAGCGATGTG
GATAAACTGTTCATCCAGCTGGTGCAGACTTACAACCAGCTCTTTGAAGAGAACCCCATCAATGCAAGCG
GAGTCGATGCCAAGGCCATTCTGTCAGCCCGGCTGTCAAAGAGCCGCAGACTTGAGAATCTTATCGCTCA
GCTGCCGGGTGAAAAGAAAAATGGACTGTTCGGGAACCTGATTGCTCTTTCACTTGGGCTGACTCCCAAT
TTCAAGTCTAATTTCGACCTGGCAGAGGATGCCAAGCTGCAACTGTCCAAGGACACCTATGATGACGATC
TCGACAACCTCCTGGCCCAGATCGGTGACCAATACGCCGACCTTTTCCTTGCTGCTAAGAATCTTTCTGA
CGCCATCCTGCTGTCTGACATTCTCCGCGTGAACACTGAAATCACCAAGGCCCCTCTTTCAGCTTCAATG
ATTAAGCGGTATGATGAGCACCACCAGGACCTGACCCTGCTTAAGGCACTCGTCCGGCAGCAGCTTCCGG
AGAAGTACAAGGAAATCTTCTTTGACCAGTCAAAGAATGGATACGCCGGCTACATCGACGGAGGTGCCTC
CCAAGAGGAATTTTATAAGTTTATCAAACCTATCCTTGAGAAGATGGACGGCACCGAAGAGCTCCTCGTG
AAACTGAATCGGGAGGATCTGCTGCGGAAGCAGCGCACTTTCGACAATGGGAGCATTCCCCACCAGATCC
ATCTTGGGGAGCTTCACGCCATCCTTCGGCGCCAAGAGGACTTCTACCCCTTTCTTAAGGACAACAGGGA
GAAGATTGAGAAAATTCTCACTTTCCGCATCCCCTACTACGTGGGACCCCTCGCCAGAGGAAATAGCCGG
TTTGCTTGGATGACCAGAAAGTCAGAAGAAACTATCACTCCCTGGAACTTCGAAGAGGTGGTGGACAAGG
GAGCCAGCGCTCAGTCATTCATCGAACGGATGACTAACTTCGATAAGAACCTCCCCAATGAGAAGGTCCT
GCCGAAACATTCCCTGCTCTACGAGTACTTTACCGTGTACAACGAGCTGACCAAGGTGAAATATGTCACC
GAAGGGATGAGGAAGCCCGCATTCCTGTCAGGCGAACAAAAGAAGGCAATTGTGGACCTTCTGTTCAAGA
CCAATAGAAAGGTGACCGTGAAGCAGCTGAAGGAGGACTATTTCAAGAAAATTGAATGCTTCGACTCTGT
GGAGATTAGCGGGGTCGAAGATCGGTTCAACGCAAGCCTGGGTACTTACCATGATCTGCTTAAGATCATC
AAGGACAAGGATTTTCTGGACAATGAGGAGAACGAGGACATCCTTGAGGACATTGTCCTGACTCTCACTC
TGTTCGAGGACCGGGAAATGATCGAGGAGAGGCTTAAGACCTACGCCCATCTGTTCGACGATAAAGTGAT
GAAGCAACTTAAACGGAGAAGATATACCGGATGGGGACGCCTTAGCCGCAAACTCATCAACGGAATCCGG
GACAAACAGAGCGGAAAGACCATTCTTGATTTCCTTAAGAGCGACGGATTCGCTAATCGCAACTTCATGC
AACTTATCCATGATGATTCCCTGACCTTTAAGGAGGACATCCAGAAGGCCCAAGTGTCTGGACAAGGTGA
CTCACTGCACGAGCATATCGCAAATCTGGCTGGTTCACCCGCTATTAAGAAGGGTATTCTCCAGACCGTG
AAAGTCGTGGACGAGCTGGTCAAGGTGATGGGTCGCCATAAACCAGAGAACATTGTCATCGAGATGGCCA
GGGAAAACCAGACTACCCAGAAGGGACAGAAGAACAGCAGGGAGCGGATGAAAAGAATTGAGGAAGGGAT
TAAGGAGCTCGGGTCACAGATCCTTAAAGAGCACCCGGTGGAAAACACCCAGCTTCAGAATGAGAAGCTC
TATCTGTACTACCTTCAAAATGGACGCGATATGTATGTGGACCAAGAGCTTGATATCAACAGGCTCTCAG
ACTACGACGTGGACCATATCGTCCCTCAGAGCTTCCTCAAAGACGACTCAATTGACAATAAGGTGCTGAC
TCGCTCAGACAAGAACCGGGGAAAGTCAGATAACGTGCCCTCAGAGGAAGTCGTGAAAAAGATGAAGAAC
TATTGGCGCCAGCTTCTGAACGCAAAGCTGATCACTCAGCGGAAGTTCGACAATCTCACTAAGGCTGAGA
GGGGCGGACTGAGCGAACTGGACAAAGCAGGATTCATTAAACGGCAACTTGTGGAGACTCGGCAGATTAC
TAAACATGTCGCCCAAATCCTTGACTCACGCATGAATACCAAGTACGACGAAAACGACAAACTTATCCGC
GAGGTGAAGGTGATTACCCTGAAGTCCAAGCTGGTCAGCGATTTCAGAAAGGACTTTCAATTCTACAAAG
TGCGGGAGATCAATAACTATCATCATGCTCATGACGCATATCTGAATGCCGTGGTGGGAACCGCCCTGAT
CAAGAAGTACCCAAAGCTGGAAAGCGAGTTCGTGTACGGAGACTACAAGGTCTACGACGTGCGCAAGATG
ATTGCCAAATCTGAGCAGGAGATCGGAAAGGCCACCGCAAAGTACTTCTTCTACAGCAACATCATGAATT
TCTTCAAGACCGAAATCACCCTTGCAAACGGTGAGATCCGGAAGAGGCCGCTCATCGAGACTAATGGGGA
GACTGGCGAAATCGTGTGGGACAAGGGCAGAGATTTCGCTACCGTGCGCAAAGTGCTTTCTATGCCTCAA
GTGAACATCGTGAAGAAAACCGAGGTGCAAACCGGAGGCTTTTCTAAGGAATCAATCCTCCCCAAGCGCA
ACTCCGACAAGCTCATTGCAAGGAAGAAGGATTGGGACCCTAAGAAGTACGGCGGATTCGATTCACCAAC
TGTGGCTTATTCTGTCCTGGTCGTGGCTAAGGTGGAAAAAGGAAAGTCTAAGAAGCTCAAGAGCGTGAAG
GAACTGCTGGGTATCACCATTATGGAGCGCAGCTCCTTCGAGAAGAACCCAATTGACTTTCTCGAAGCCA
AAGGTTACAAGGAAGTCAAGAAGGACCTTATCATCAAGCTCCCAAAGTATAGCCTGTTCGAACTGGAGAA
TGGGCGGAAGCGGATGCTCGCCTCCGCTGGCGAACTTCAGAAGGGTAATGAGCTGGCTCTCCCCTCCAAG
TACGTGAATTTCCTCTACCTTGCAAGCCATTACGAGAAGCTGAAGGGGAGCCCCGAGGACAACGAGCAAA
AGCAACTGTTTGTGGAGCAGCATAAGCATTATCTGGACGAGATCATTGAGCAGATTTCCGAGTTTTCTAA
ACGCGTCATTCTCGCTGATGCCAACCTCGATAAAGTCCTTAGCGCATACAATAAGCACAGAGACAAACCA
ATTCGGGAGCAGGCTGAGAATATCATCCACCTGTTCACCCTCACCAATCTTGGTGCCCCTGCCGCATTCA
AGTACTTCGACACCACCATCGACCGGAAACGCTATACCTCCACCAAAGAAGTGCTGGACGCCACCCTCAT
CCACCAGAGCATCACCGGACTTTACGAAACTCGGATTGACCTCTCACAGCTCGGAGGGGATGAGGGAGCT
GATCCAAAAAAGAAGAGAAAGGTAGATCCAAAAAAGAAGAGAAAGGTATAAGGATCCTAACTCGAGATTG
AATTGAATTGAAATCGATAGATCAATTTTTTTCTTTTCTCTTTCCCCATCCTTTACGCTAAAATAATAGT
TTATTTTATTTTTTGAATATTTTTTATTTATATACGTATATATAGACTATTATTTATCTTTTAATGATTA
TTAAGATTTTTATTAAAAAAAAATTCGCTCCTCTTTTAATGCCTTTATGCAGTTTTTTTTTCCCATTCGA
TATTTCTATGTGCTGCCAAACCAGATGTCAACACAGCTACAACG
